Addgene plasmid #160330: pQE81L-KOFP7
Purpose: This plasmid encodes an engineered oxygen-independent flavin binding fluorescent protein with N-terminal 6xHis tag. Its quantum yield is comparable to EGFP.
Depositing lab: Sang Taek Jung. Depositing organization: Korea University. Publication: Discovery of Novel Pseudomonas putida Flavin-Binding Fluorescent Protein Variants with Significantly Improved Quantum Yield. Ko S, Jeon H, Yoon S, Kyung M, Yun H, Na JH, Jung ST. J Agric Food Chem. 2020 May 27;68(21):5873-5879. doi: 10.1021/acs.jafc.0c00121. Epub 2020 May 13. PubMed 32367716.
Backbone
  Vector backbone: pQE81L
  Backbone manufacturer: Qiagen
  Vector type: Bacterial Expression
Growth in bacteria
  Bacterial resistance: Ampicillin, 100 μg/mL
  Growth temperature: 37°C
  Growth strain: DH5alpha
  Copy number: Unknown
Gene/Insert
  Gene/Insert name: KOFP7
  Species: Engineered sequence derived from Pseudomonas Putida SB2 gene
  Insert size (bp): 429
  Promoter: T5
  Tag / fusion protein: 6xHis tag (N terminal on insert)
  Cloning method: Restriction Enzyme; 5′ cloning site BamHi (unknown if destroyed); 3′ cloning site HindIII (unknown if destroyed)
  Sequencing primers: 5′ 5'-CGGAT AACAA TTTCA CACAG-3'; 3′ 3'-GGTCA TTACT GGAGT CTTG-5'
Terms and licenses: Academic/Nonprofit Terms; Industry Terms: Not Available to Industry
How to cite: pQE81L-KOFP7 was a gift from Sang Taek Jung (Addgene plasmid # 160330 ; http://n2t.net/addgene:160330 ; RRID:Addgene_160330)
