[The description below was written by a language model from this plasmid's Addgene catalogue record and pLannotate feature annotations shown in this document.]
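Description:
pQE81L-KOFP7 is a bacterial expression plasmid of about 5.2 kb built on the Qiagen pQE81L backbone for producing a His-tagged fluorescent protein in E. coli. It replicates from a ColE1/pMB1-type origin, next to a pBR322 bom region and a short rop fragment. Selection is by ampicillin resistance from the bla gene under its own promoter. The feature table also shows a chloramphenicol acetyltransferase coding sequence preceded by only a fragment of its promoter, sitting between the lambda t0 and rrnB T1 terminators. The catalogue entry lists only ampicillin as the selection marker.

The insert, KOFP7, is an engineered flavin-binding fluorescent protein derived from a Pseudomonas putida SB2 gene. It was cloned between BamHI and HindIII sites so that it is fused to an N-terminal 6xHis tag for affinity purification. Transcription is driven by the bacteriophage T5 promoter, which is recognised by E. coli RNA polymerase, and is controlled by lac operator sequences, one embedded in the promoter and one just downstream. The plasmid carries its own lacI gene under the stronger lacIq promoter, so repression is supplied in cis and expression can be induced with IPTG. The lambda t0 terminator lies downstream of the coding sequence.

KOFP7 fluoresces cyan using a flavin cofactor and does not need oxygen to form its chromophore, unlike GFP-family proteins. The record describes its quantum yield as comparable to EGFP. The plasmid is suited to expressing and purifying this protein, for characterisation or as a source of an oxygen-independent reporter.
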