Features (pLannotate 1.2.2; 17 found; start..end, strand, type, name):
     74..118     +  promoter       T5 promoter: bacteriophage T5 promoter for E. coli RNA polymerase, with embedded lac operator
    126..142     +  protein_bind   lac operator: The lac repressor binds to the lac operator to inhibit transcription in E. coli. This inhibition can be relieved by adding lactose or isopropyl-β-D-thiogalactopyranoside (IPTG). lac repressor encoded by lacI
    191..208     +  CDS            7xHis (fragment): 6xHis affinity tag
    215..649     +  CDS            KOFP-7: KOFP-7 is a basic (constitutively fluorescent) cyan fluorescent protein published in 2020, derived from Pseudomonas putida. It requires the cofactor flavin for fluorescence.
    692..786     +  terminator     lambda t0 terminator: transcription terminator from phage lambda
    801..829     +  promoter       cat promoter (fragment): promoter of the E. coli cat gene encoding chloramphenicol acetyltransferase
    830..1486    +  CDS            cat: CAT_ECOLX - Experimental evidence at protein level: Swiss-Prot protein existence level 1. This enzyme is an effector of chloramphenicol resistance in bacteria. From Escherichia coli. This protein is used as a marker in many commonly used cloning vectors, such as pACYC184.
   1554..1640    +  terminator     rrnB T1 terminator: Escherichia coli rrnB; transcription terminator T1 from the E. coli rrnB gene
   1663..1680    -  promoter       tet promoter (fragment): E. coli promoter for tetracycline efflux protein gene
   1699..1720    -  protein_bind   CAP binding site: CAP binding activates transcription in the presence of cAMP. E. coli catabolite activator protein
   1733..2815    -  CDS            lacI: lac repressor; lacI; The lac repressor binds to the lac operator to inhibit transcription in E. coli. This inhibition can be relieved by adding lactose or isopropyl-β-D-thiogalactopyranoside (IPTG).
   2816..2893    -  promoter       lacIq promoter: lacI (mutant); In the lacIq allele, a single base change in the promoter boosts expression of the lacI gene about 10-fold.
   2942..2983    +  CDS            rop (fragment): Rop protein, which maintains plasmids at low copy number; rop
   3085..3225    +  misc_feature   bom: basis of mobility region from pBR322
   3411..3999    -  rep_origin     ori: high-copy-number ColE1/pMB1/pBR322/pUC origin of replication
   4170..5030    -  CDS            AmpR: β-lactamase; bla; confers resistance to ampicillin, carbenicillin, and related antibiotics
   5031..5135    -  promoter       AmpR promoter: bla
>Addgene plasmid #160330 | pQE81L-KOFP7 | addgene full sequence | sequence record 326602 | Addgene NGS Result
AACCATTATTATCATGACATTAACCTATAAAAATAGGCGTATCACGAGGCCCTTTCGTCTTCACCTCGAG
AAATCATAAAAAATTTATTTGCTTTGTGAGCGGATAACAATTATAATAGATTCAATTGTGAGCGGATAAC
AATTTCACACAGAATTCATTAAAGAGGAGAAATTAACTATGAGAGGATCGCATCACCATCACCATCACGG
ATCCATGAGTCCGATGATTAATGCCAAACTGTTACAGTTAATGGTGGAATACTCAAATGATGGCATTGTC
GTTGCTGAGCCGGAAGGTAACGAAAGCATACTGATCTATGTTAATCCCGCATTTGAGCGTCTCACTGGCT
ATTGTGCTGACGATATCCTGTATCAGGATGGCCGTTTTCTTCAAGGGGAAGACCATGACCAGCCAGGTAT
TGCCATTATTCGTGAAGCGATCCGCGAGGGCCGGCCGTGCTGTCAGGTTTTAAGGAATTACCGCAAAGAT
GGCTCTTTGTTTTGGAACGAACTGTCCATAACACCTGTGCATAATGAAGCAGATCGACTTACGTATTTCA
TTGGTACTCAGCGGGATGTCACCGCGCAAGTATTCGCCGAGGAAAGAATGCGTGAGCTGGAAGCTGAGGT
AGCGGAATTGCGACGCCAGTAAGGACAGGCAAAGCATTAAAAGCTTAATTAGCTGAGCTTGGACTCCTGT
TGATAGATCCAGTAATGACCTCAGAACTCCATCTGGATTTGTTCAGAACGCTCGGTTGCCGCCGGGCGTT
TTTTATTGGTGAGAATCCAAGCTAGCTTGGCGAGATTTTCAGGAGCTAAGGAAGCTAAAATGGAGAAAAA
AATCACTGGATATACCACCGTTGATATATCCCAATGGCATCGTAAAGAACATTTTGAGGCATTTCAGTCA
GTTGCTCAATGTACCTATAACCAGACCGTTCAGCTGGATATTACGGCCTTTTTAAAGACCGTAAAGAAAA
ATAAGCACAAGTTTTATCCGGCCTTTATTCACATTCTTGCCCGCCTGATGAATGCTCATCCGGAATTTCG
TATGGCAATGAAAGACGGTGAGCTGGTGATATGGGATAGTGTTCACCCTTGTTACACCGTTTTCCATGAG
CAAACTGAAACGTTTTCATCGCTCTGGAGTGAATACCACGACGATTTCCGGCAGTTTCTACACATATATT
CGCAAGATGTGGCGTGTTACGGTGAAAACCTGGCCTATTTCCCTAAAGGGTTTATTGAGAATATGTTTTT
CGTCTCAGCCAATCCCTGGGTGAGTTTCACCAGTTTTGATTTAAACGTGGCCAATATGGACAACTTCTTC
GCCCCCGTTTTCACCATGGGCAAATATTATACGCAAGGCGACAAGGTGCTGATGCCGCTGGCGATTCAGG
TTCATCATGCCGTTTGTGATGGCTTCCATGTCGGCAGAATGCTTAATGAATTACAACAGTACTGCGATGA
GTGGCAGGGCGGGGCGTAATTTTTTTAAGGCAGTTATTGGTGCCCTTAAACGCCTGGGGTAATGACTCTC
TAGCTTGAGGCATCAAATAAAACGAAAGGCTCAGTCGAAAGACTGGGCCTTTCGTTTTATCTGTTGTTTG
TCGGTGAACGCTCTCCTGAGTAGGACAAATCCGCCCTCTAGATTACGTGCAGTCGATGATAAGCTGTCAA
ACATGAGAATTGTGCCTAATGAGTGAGCTAACTTACATTAATTGCGTTGCGCTCACTGCCCGCTTTCCAG
TCGGGAAACCTGTCGTGCCAGCTGCATTAATGAATCGGCCAACGCGCGGGGAGAGGCGGTTTGCGTATTG
GGCGCCAGGGTGGTTTTTCTTTTCACCAGTGAGACGGGCAACAGCTGATTGCCCTTCACCGCCTGGCCCT
GAGAGAGTTGCAGCAAGCGGTCCACGCTGGTTTGCCCCAGCAGGCGAAAATCCTGTTTGATGGTGGTTAA
CGGCGGGATATAACATGAGCTGTCTTCGGTATCGTCGTATCCCACTACCGAGATATCCGCACCAACGCGC
AGCCCGGACTCGGTAATGGCGCGCATTGCGCCCAGCGCCATCTGATCGTTGGCAACCAGCATCGCAGTGG
GAACGATGCCCTCATTCAGCATTTGCATGGTTTGTTGAAAACCGGACATGGCACTCCAGTCGCCTTCCCG
TTCCGCTATCGGCTGAATTTGATTGCGAGTGAGATATTTATGCCAGCCAGCCAGACGCAGACGCGCCGAG
ACAGAACTTAATGGGCCCGCTAACAGCGCGATTTGCTGGTGACCCAATGCGACCAGATGCTCCACGCCCA
GTCGCGTACCGTCTTCATGGGAGAAAATAATACTGTTGATGGGTGTCTGGTCAGAGACATCAAGAAATAA
CGCCGGAACATTAGTGCAGGCAGCTTCCACAGCAATGGCATCCTGGTCATCCAGCGGATAGTTAATGATC
AGCCCACTGACGCGTTGCGCGAGAAGATTGTGCACCGCCGCTTTACAGGCTTCGACGCCGCTTCGTTCTA
CCATCGACACCACCACGCTGGCACCCAGTTGATCGGCGCGAGATTTAATCGCCGCGACAATTTGCGACGG
CGCGTGCAGGGCCAGACTGGAGGTGGCAACGCCAATCAGCAACGACTGTTTGCCCGCCAGTTGTTGTGCC
ACGCGGTTGGGAATGTAATTCAGCTCCGCCATCGCCGCTTCCACTTTTTCCCGCGTTTTCGCAGAAACGT
GGCTGGCCTGGTTCACCACGCGGGAAACGGTCTGATAAGAGACACCGGCATACTCTGCGACATCGTATAA
CGTTACTGGTTTCACATTCACCACCCTGAATTGACTCTCTTCCGGGCGCTATCATGCCATACCGCGAAAG
GTTTTGCACCATTCGATGGTGTCGGAATTTCGGGCAGCGTTGGGTCCTGGCCACGGGTGCGCATGATCTA
GAGCTGCCTCGCGCGTTTCGGTGATGACGGTGAAAACCTCTGACACATGCAGCTCCCGGAGACGGTCACA
GCTTGTCTGTAAGCGGATGCCGGGAGCAGACAAGCCCGTCAGGGCGCGTCAGCGGGTGTTGGCGGGTGTC
GGGGCGCAGCCATGACCCAGTCACGTAGCGATAGCGGAGTGTATACTGGCTTAACTATGCGGCATCAGAG
CAGATTGTACTGAGAGTGCACCATATGCGGTGTGAAATACCGCACAGATGCGTAAGGAGAAAATACCGCA
TCAGGCGCTCTTCCGCTTCCTCGCTCACTGACTCGCTGCGCTCGGTCGTTCGGCTGCGGCGAGCGGTATC
AGCTCACTCAAAGGCGGTAATACGGTTATCCACAGAATCAGGGGATAACGCAGGAAAGAACATGTGAGCA
AAAGGCCAGCAAAAGGCCAGGAACCGTAAAAAGGCCGCGTTGCTGGCGTTTTTCCATAGGCTCCGCCCCC
CTGACGAGCATCACAAAAATCGACGCTCAAGTCAGAGGTGGCGAAACCCGACAGGACTATAAAGATACCA
GGCGTTTCCCCCTGGAAGCTCCCTCGTGCGCTCTCCTGTTCCGACCCTGCCGCTTACCGGATACCTGTCC
GCCTTTCTCCCTTCGGGAAGCGTGGCGCTTTCTCATAGCTCACGCTGTAGGTATCTCAGTTCGGTGTAGG
TCGTTCGCTCCAAGCTGGGCTGTGTGCACGAACCCCCCGTTCAGCCCGACCGCTGCGCCTTATCCGGTAA
CTATCGTCTTGAGTCCAACCCGGTAAGACACGACTTATCGCCACTGGCAGCAGCCACTGGTAACAGGATT
AGCAGAGCGAGGTATGTAGGCGGTGCTACAGAGTTCTTGAAGTGGTGGCCTAACTACGGCTACACTAGAA
GGACAGTATTTGGTATCTGCGCTCTGCTGAAGCCAGTTACCTTCGGAAAAAGAGTTGGTAGCTCTTGATC
CGGCAAACAAACCACCGCTGGTAGCGGTGGTTTTTTTGTTTGCAAGCAGCAGATTACGCGCAGAAAAAAA
GGATCTCAAGAAGATCCTTTGATCTTTTCTACGGGGTCTGACGCTCAGTGGAACGAAAACTCACGTTAAG
GGATTTTGGTCATGAGATTATCAAAAAGGATCTTCACCTAGATCCTTTTAAATTAAAAATGAAGTTTTAA
ATCAATCTAAAGTATATATGAGTAAACTTGGTCTGACAGTTACCAATGCTTAATCAGTGAGGCACCTATC
TCAGCGATCTGTCTATTTCGTTCATCCATAGTTGCCTGACTCCCCGTCGTGTAGATAACTACGATACGGG
AGGGCTTACCATCTGGCCCCAGTGCTGCAATGATACCGCGAGACCCACGCTCACCGGCTCCAGATTTATC
AGCAATAAACCAGCCAGCCGGAAGGGCCGAGCGCAGAAGTGGTCCTGCAACTTTATCCGCCTCCATCCAG
TCTATTAATTGTTGCCGGGAAGCTAGAGTAAGTAGTTCGCCAGTTAATAGTTTGCGCAACGTTGTTGCCA
TTGCTACAGGCATCGTGGTGTCACGCTCGTCGTTTGGTATGGCTTCATTCAGCTCCGGTTCCCAACGATC
AAGGCGAGTTACATGATCCCCCATGTTGTGCAAAAAAGCGGTTAGCTCCTTCGGTCCTCCGATCGTTGTC
AGAAGTAAGTTGGCCGCAGTGTTATCACTCATGGTTATGGCAGCACTGCATAATTCTCTTACTGTCATGC
CATCCGTAAGATGCTTTTCTGTGACTGGTGAGTACTCAACCAAGTCATTCTGAGAATAGTGTATGCGGCG
ACCGAGTTGCTCTTGCCCGGCGTCAATACGGGATAATACCGCGCCACATAGCAGAACTTTAAAAGTGCTC
ATCATTGGAAAACGTTCTTCGGGGCGAAAACTCTCAAGGATCTTACCGCTGTTGAGATCCAGTTCGATGT
AACCCACTCGTGCACCCAACTGATCTTCAGCATCTTTTACTTTCACCAGCGTTTCTGGGTGAGCAAAAAC
AGGAAGGCAAAATGCCGCAAAAAAGGGAATAAGGGCGACACGGAAATGTTGAATACTCATACTCTTCCTT
TTTCAATATTATTGAAGCATTTATCAGGGTTATTGTCTCATGAGCGGATACATATTTGAATGTATTTAGA
AAAATAAACAAATAGGGGTTCCGCGCACATTTCCCCGAAAAGTGCCACCTGACGTCTAAGA
