>Addgene plasmid #160330 | pQE81L-KOFP7 | depositor partial sequence | sequence record 310470 | KOFP7
ATGATTAATGCCAAACTGTTACAGTTAATGGTGGAATACTCAAATGATGGCATTGTCGTTGCTGAGCCGG
AAGGTAACGAAAGCATACTGATCTATGTTAATCCCGCATTTGAGCGTCTCACTGGCTATTGTGCTGACGA
TATCCTGTATCAGGATGGCCGTTTTCTTCAAGGGGAAGACCATGACCAGCCAGGTATTGCCATTATTCGT
GAAGCGATCCGCGAGGGCCGGCCGTGCTGTCAGGTTTTAAGGAATTACCGCAAAGATGGCTCTTTGTTTT
GGAACGAACTGTCCATAACACCTGTGCATAATGAAGCAGATCGACTTACGTATTTCATTGGTACTCAGCG
GGATGTCACCGCGCAAGTATTCGCCGAGGAAAGAATGCGTGAGCTGGAAGCTGAGGTAGCGGAATTGCGA
CGCCAGTAA
